Addgene plasmid #198014: pCMV-AAV2cap
Purpose: For high-level expression of the AAV2 cap gene, suitable for use with pCMV-Rep78/68 SSM library
Depositing lab: George Church. Depositing organization: Harvard Medical School. Publication: Comprehensive mutagenesis maps the effect of all single-codon mutations in the AAV2 rep gene on AAV production. Jain NK, Ogden PJ, Church GM. Elife. 2024 Mar 27;12:RP87730. doi: 10.7554/eLife.87730. PubMed 38536879.
Backbone
  Vector backbone: pCMV-LacZ
  Backbone manufacturer: Takara
  Vector type: Mammalian Expression, AAV
Growth in bacteria
  Bacterial resistance: Ampicillin, 100 μg/mL
  Growth temperature: 37°C
  Growth strain: NEB Stable
  Copy number: High Copy
Gene/Insert
  Gene/Insert name: AAV2 cap
  Species: adeno-associated virus type 2
  Mutation: WT
  Promoter: CMV
  Cloning method: Gibson Cloning
  Sequencing primers: 5′ Unknown
Terms and licenses: Academic/Nonprofit Terms; Industry Terms: Not Available to Industry
How to cite: pCMV-AAV2cap was a gift from George Church (Addgene plasmid # 198014 ; http://n2t.net/addgene:198014 ; RRID:Addgene_198014)
