[The description below was written by a language model from this plasmid's Addgene catalogue record and pLannotate feature annotations shown in this document.]
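Description:
pCMV-AAV2cap is a mammalian expression plasmid built on the pCMV-LacZ backbone, in which the wild-type cap gene of adeno-associated virus type 2 was inserted by Gibson assembly. It is maintained in E. coli as a high-copy plasmid through a ColE1/pUC-type origin and selected with ampicillin via the β-lactamase gene and its native promoter. The annotated 6.2 kb sequence also contains several non-functional leftovers of the parental cloning vector and the former reporter cassette: fragments of lacZα, lacI, lacY, rop and bom, pieces of the pUC multiple cloning site, and the lac promoter/operator with its CAP binding site.

The expression cassette consists of the human cytomegalovirus immediate early enhancer and promoter, followed by a modified SV40 intron with splice donor and acceptor sites, then the cap open reading frame annotated as VP1. In AAV2 this reading frame also gives rise to the shorter VP2 and VP3 variants, which share its C-terminal portion, and the three proteins assemble into the 60-subunit icosahedral capsid. An SV40 polyadenylation signal lies shortly downstream of the coding region across the plasmid's circular junction, although it is annotated on the opposite strand. No ITRs, rep gene, tags or reporters are annotated, so the plasmid supplies capsid proteins in trans rather than acting as a packageable genome.

According to the record, the construct is intended for high-level cap expression in AAV production experiments. It is designed to pair with a pCMV-Rep78/68 single-codon mutagenesis library, separating capsid supply from the rep variants being assessed for their effect on AAV production.
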