Features (pLannotate 1.2.2; 18 found; start..end, strand, type, name):
     13..228     +  CDS            lacY (fragment): LACY_ECOLI - Experimental evidence at protein level: Swiss-Prot protein existence level 1. Responsible for transport of beta-galactosides into the cell, with the concomitant import of a proton (symport system). Can transport lactose, melibiose, lactulose or the analog methyl-1-thio-beta,D- galactopyranoside (TMG), but not sucrose or fructose (PubMed:1848449, PubMed:18177889, PubMed:22106930). The substrate specificity is directed toward the galactopyranosyl moiety of the substrate (PubMed:22106930). From Escherichia coli (strain K12).
    248..382     -  polyA_signal   SV40 poly(A) signal: SV40 polyadenylation signal
    445..480     +  misc_feature   MCS (fragment): pUC18/19 multiple cloning site
    517..533     -  protein_bind   lac operator: The lac repressor binds to the lac operator to inhibit transcription in E. coli. This inhibition can be relieved by adding lactose or isopropyl-β-D-thiogalactopyranoside (IPTG). lac repressor encoded by lacI
    541..571     -  promoter       lac promoter: promoter for the E. coli lac operon
    586..607     -  protein_bind   CAP binding site: CAP binding activates transcription in the presence of cAMP. E. coli catabolite activator protein
    620..712     -  CDS            lacI (fragment): lac repressor; lacI; The lac repressor binds to the lac operator to inhibit transcription in E. coli. This inhibition can be relieved by adding lactose or isopropyl-β-D-thiogalactopyranoside (IPTG).
    895..1483    -  rep_origin     ori: high-copy-number ColE1/pMB1/pBR322/pUC origin of replication
   1654..2514    -  CDS            AmpR: β-lactamase; bla; confers resistance to ampicillin, carbenicillin, and related antibiotics
   2515..2619    -  promoter       AmpR promoter: bla
   2714..2749    +  CDS            rop (fragment): Rop protein, which maintains plasmids at low copy number; rop
   2851..2950    +  misc_feature   bom (fragment): basis of mobility region from pBR322
   2956..3113    -  CDS            lacZα (fragment): LacZα fragment of β-galactosidase; lacZ fragment
   3117..3137    -  misc_feature   MCS (fragment): pUC18/19 multiple cloning site
   3136..3439    +  enhancer       CMV enhancer: human cytomegalovirus immediate early enhancer
   3440..3643    +  promoter       CMV promoter: human cytomegalovirus (CMV) immediate early promoter
   3781..3877    +  intron         SV40 intron: modified SV40 intron with splice donor and acceptor sites
   3982..6186    +  CDS            VP1 (sequence partly withheld): CAPSD_AAV2S - Experimental evidence at protein level: Swiss-Prot protein existence level 1. Capsid protein self-assembles to form an icosahedral capsid with a T=1 symmetry, about 22 nm in diameter, and consisting of 60 copies of three size variants of the capsid protein VP1, VP2 and VP3 which differ in their N-terminus. The capsid encapsulates the genomic ssDNA. Binds to host cell heparan sulfate and uses host ITGA5-ITGB1 as coreceptor on the cell surface to provide virion attachment to target cell. This attachment induces virion internalization predominantly through clathrin-dependent endocyt
>Addgene plasmid #198014 | pCMV-AAV2cap | depositor full sequence | sequence record 383618 | pCMV-AAV2cap sequence 6228 bps
AGGAAATCCATTATGTACTATTTAAAAAACACAAACTTTTGGATGTTCGGTTTATTCTTTTTCTTTTACT
TTTTTATCATGGGAGCCTACTTCCCGTTTTTCCCGATTTGGCTACATGACATCAACCATATCAGCAAAAG
TGATACGGGTATTATTTTTGCCGCTATTTCTCTGTTCTCGCTATTATTCCAACCGCTGTTTGGTCTGCTT
TCTGACAAACTCGGCCTCGACTCTAGGCGGCCGCGGGGATCCAGACATGATAAGATACATTGATGAGTTT
GGACAAACCACAACTAGAATGCAGTGAAAAAAATGCTTTATTTGTGAAATTTGTGATGCTATTGCTTTAT
TTGTAACCATTATAAGCTGCAATAAACAAGTTAACAACAACAATTGCATTCATTTTATGTTTCAGGTTCA
GGGGGAGGTGTGGGAGGTTTTTTCGGATCCTCTAGAGTCGACCTGCAGGCATGCAAGCTTGGCGTAATCA
TGGTCATAGCTGTTTCCTGTGTGAAATTGTTATCCGCTCACAATTCCACACAACATACGAGCCGGAAGCA
TAAAGTGTAAAGCCTGGGGTGCCTAATGAGTGAGCTAACTCACATTAATTGCGTTGCGCTCACTGCCCGC
TTTCCAGTCGGGAAACCTGTCGTGCCAGCTGCATTAATGAATCGGCCAACGCGCGGGGAGAGGCGGTTTG
CGTATTGGGCGCTCTTCCGCTTCCTCGCTCACTGACTCGCTGCGCTCGGTCGTTCGGCTGCGGCGAGCGG
TATCAGCTCACTCAAAGGCGGTAATACGGTTATCCACAGAATCAGGGGATAACGCAGGAAAGAACATGTG
AGCAAAAGGCCAGCAAAAGGCCAGGAACCGTAAAAAGGCCGCGTTGCTGGCGTTTTTCCATAGGCTCCGC
CCCCCTGACGAGCATCACAAAAATCGACGCTCAAGTCAGAGGTGGCGAAACCCGACAGGACTATAAAGAT
ACCAGGCGTTTCCCCCTGGAAGCTCCCTCGTGCGCTCTCCTGTTCCGACCCTGCCGCTTACCGGATACCT
GTCCGCCTTTCTCCCTTCGGGAAGCGTGGCGCTTTCTCATAGCTCACGCTGTAGGTATCTCAGTTCGGTG
TAGGTCGTTCGCTCCAAGCTGGGCTGTGTGCACGAACCCCCCGTTCAGCCCGACCGCTGCGCCTTATCCG
GTAACTATCGTCTTGAGTCCAACCCGGTAAGACACGACTTATCGCCACTGGCAGCAGCCACTGGTAACAG
GATTAGCAGAGCGAGGTATGTAGGCGGTGCTACAGAGTTCTTGAAGTGGTGGCCTAACTACGGCTACACT
AGAAGAACAGTATTTGGTATCTGCGCTCTGCTGAAGCCAGTTACCTTCGGAAAAAGAGTTGGTAGCTCTT
GATCCGGCAAACAAACCACCGCTGGTAGCGGTGGTTTTTTTGTTTGCAAGCAGCAGATTACGCGCAGAAA
AAAAGGATCTCAAGAAGATCCTTTGATCTTTTCTACGGGGTCTGACGCTCAGTGGAACGAAAACTCACGT
TAAGGGATTTTGGTCATGAGATTATCAAAAAGGATCTTCACCTAGATCCTTTTAAATTAAAAATGAAGTT
TTAAATCAATCTAAAGTATATATGAGTAAACTTGGTCTGACAGTTACCAATGCTTAATCAGTGAGGCACC
TATCTCAGCGATCTGTCTATTTCGTTCATCCATAGTTGCCTGACTCCCCGTCGTGTAGATAACTACGATA
CGGGAGGGCTTACCATCTGGCCCCAGTGCTGCAATGATACCTCGAGAGCCACGCTCACCGGCTCCAGATT
TATCAGCAATAAACCAGCCAGCCGGAAGGGCCGAGCGCAGAAGTGGTCCTGCAACTTTATCCGCCTCCAT
CCAGTCTATTAATTGTTGCCGGGAAGCTAGAGTAAGTAGTTCGCCAGTTAATAGTTTGCGCAACGTTGTT
GCCATTGCTACAGGCATCGTGGTGTCACGCTCGTCGTTTGGTATGGCTTCATTCAGCTCCGGTTCCCAAC
GATCAAGGCGAGTTACATGATCCCCCATGTTGTGCAAAAAAGCGGTTAGCTCCTTCGGTCCTCCGATCGT
TGTCAGAAGTAAGTTGGCCGCAGTGTTATCACTCATGGTTATGGCAGCACTGCATAATTCTCTTACTGTC
ATGCCATCCGTAAGATGCTTTTCTGTGACTGGTGAGTACTCAACCAAGTCATTCTGAGAATAGTGTATGC
GGCGACCGAGTTGCTCTTGCCCGGCGTCAATACGGGATAATACCGCGCCACATAGCAGAACTTTAAAAGT
GCTCATCATTGGAAAACGTTCTTCGGGGCGAAAACTCTCAAGGATCTTACCGCTGTTGAGATCCAGTTCG
ATGTAACCCACTCGTGCACCCAACTGATCTTCAGCATCTTTTACTTTCACCAGCGTTTCTGGGTGAGCAA
AAACAGGAAGGCAAAATGCCGCAAAAAAGGGAATAAGGGCGACACGGAAATGTTGAATACTCATACTCTT
CCTTTTTCAATATTATTGAAGCATTTATCAGGGTTATTGTCTCATGAGCGGATACATATTTGAATGTATT
TAGAAAAATAAACAAATAGGGGTTCCGCGCACATTTCCCCGAAAAGTGCCACCTGACGTCTAAGAAACCA
TTATTATCATGACATTAACCTATAAAAATAGGCGTATCACGAGGCCCTTTCGTCTCGCGCGTTTCGGTGA
TGACGGTGAAAACCTCTGACACATGCAGCTCCCGGAGACGGTCACAGCTTGTCTGTAAGCGGATGCCGGG
AGCAGACAAGCCCGTCAGGGCGCGTCAGCGGGTGTTGGCGGGTGTCGGGGCTGGCTTAACTATGCGGCAT
CAGAGCAGATTGTACTGAGAGTGCACCATATGCGGTGTGAAATACCGCACAGATGCGTAAGGAGAAAATA
CCGCATCAGGCGCCATTCGCCATTCAGGCTGCGCAACTGTTGGGAAGGGCGATCGGTGCGGGCCTCTTCG
CTATTACGCCAGCTGGCGAAAGGGGGATGTGCTGCAAGGCGATTAAGTTGGGTAACGCCAGGGTTTTCCC
AGTCACGACGTTGTAAAACGACGGCCAGTGAATTCGAGCTTGCATGCCTGCAGGTCGTTACATAACTTAC
GGTAAATGGCCCGCCTGGCTGACCGCCCAACGACCCCCGCCCATTGACGTCAATAATGACGTATGTTCCC
ATAGTAACGCCAATAGGGACTTTCCATTGACGTCAATGGGTGGAGTATTTACGGTAAACTGCCCACTTGG
CAGTACATCAAGTGTATCATATGCCAAGTACGCCCCCTATTGACGTCAATGACGGTAAATGGCCCGCCTG
GCATTATGCCCAGTACATGACCTTATGGGACTTTCCTACTTGGCAGTACATCTACGTATTAGTCATCGCT
ATTACCATGGTGATGCGGTTTTGGCAGTACATCAATGGGCGTGGATAGCGGTTTGACTCACGGGGATTTC
CAAGTCTCCACCCCATTGACGTCAATGGGAGTTTGTTTTGGCACCAAAATCAACGGGACTTTCCAAAATG
TCGTAACAACTCCGCCCCATTGACGCAAATGGGCGGTAGGCGTGTACGGTGGGAGGTCTATATAAGCAGA
GCTCGTTTAGTGAACCGTCAGATCGCCTGGAGACGCCATCCACGCTGTTTTGACCTCCATAGAAGACACC
GGGACCGATCCAGCCTCCGGACTCTAGAGGATCCGGTACTCGAGGAACTGAAAAACCAGAAAGTTAACTG
GTAAGTTTAGTCTTTTTGTCTTTTATTTCAGGTCCCGGATCCGGTGGTGGTGCAAATCAAAGAACTGCTC
CTCAGTGGATGTTGCCTTTACTTCTAGGCCTGTACGGAAGTGTTACTTCTGCTCTAAAAGCTGCGGAATT
GTACCCGCGGCCGCAATTCCCGGGGATCGAAAGAGCCTGCTAAAGCAAAAAAGAAGTCACCATGGCTGCC
GATGGTTATCTTCCAGATTGGCTCGAGGACACTCTCTCTGAAGGAATAAGACAGTGGTGGAAGCTCAAAC
CTGGCCCACCACCACCAAAGCCCGCAGAGCGGCATAAGGACGACAGCAGGGGTCTTGTGCTTCCTGGGTA
CAAGTACCTCGGACCCTTCAACGGACTCGACAAGGGAGAGCCGGTCAACGAGGCAGACGCCGCGGCCCTC
GAGCACGACAAAGCCTACGACCGGCAGCTCGACAGCGGAGACAACCCGTACCTCAAGTACAACCACGCCG
ACGCGGAGTTTCAGGAGCGCCTTAAAGAAGATACGTCTTTTGGGGGCAACCTCGGACGAGCAGTCTTCCA
GGCGAAAAAGAGGGTTCTTGAACCTCTGGGCCTGGTTGAGGAACCTGTTAAGACGGCTCCGGGAAAAAAG
AGGCCGGTAGAGCACTCTCCTGTGGAGCCAGACTCCTCCTCGGGAACCGGAAAGGCGGGCCAGCAGCCTG
CAAGAAAAAGATTGAATTTTGGTCAGACTG
[609 nt withheld, positions 4511-5119]
TGAACAACGGGAGTCAGGCAGTAGGACGCTCTTCATTTTACTGCCTGGAGTACTTTCCTTCTCAGATGCT
GCGTACCGGAAACAACTTTACCTTCAGCTACACTTTTGAGGACGTTCCTTTCCACAGCAGCTACGCTCAC
AGCCAGAGTCTGGACCGTCTCATGAATCCTCTCATCGACCAGTACCTGTATTACTTGAGCAGAACAAACA
CTCCAAGTGGAACCACCACGCAGTCAAGGCTTCAGTTTTCTCAGGCCGGAGCGAGTGACATTCGGGACCA
GTCTAGGAACTGGCTTCCTGGACCCTGTTACCGCCAGCAGCGAGTATCAAAGACATCTGCGGATAACAAC
AACAGTGAATACTCGTGGACTGGAGCTACCAAGTACCACCTCAATGGCAGAGACTCTCTGGTGAATCCGG
GCCCGGCCATGGCAAGCCACAAGGACGATGAAGAAAAGTTTTTTCCTCAGAGCGGGGTTCTCATCTTTGG
GAAGCAAGGCTCAGAGAAAACAAATGTGGACATTGAAAAGGTCATGATTACAGACGAAGAGGAAATCAGG
ACAACCAATCCCGTGGCTACGGAGCAGTATGGTTCTGTATCTACCAACCTCCAGAGAGGCAACAGACAAG
CAGCTACCGCAGATGTCAACACACAAGGCGTTCTTCCAGGCATGGTCTGGCAGGACAGAGATGTGTACCT
TCAGGGGCCCATCTGGGCAAAGATTCCACACACGGACGGACATTTTCACCCCTCTCCCCTCATGGGTGGA
TTCGGACTTAAACACCCTCCTCCACAGATTCTCATCAAGAACACCCCGGTACCTGCGAATCCTTCGACCA
CCTTCAGTGCGGCAAAGTTTGCTTCCTTCATCACACAGTACTCCACGGGACAGGTCAGCGTGGAGATCGA
GTGGGAGCTGCAGAAGGAAAACAGCAAACGCTGGAATCCCGAAATTCAGTACACTTCCAACTACAACAAG
TCTGTTAATGTGGACTTTACTGTGGACACTAATGGCGTGTATTCAGAGCCTCGCCCCATTGGCACCAGAT
ACCTGACTCGTAATCTGTAATAATAACCGGGCAGGCCATGTCTGCCCGTATTTCGCGTA
