Features (pLannotate 1.2.2; 18 found; start..end, strand, type, name):
     13..228     +  CDS            lacY (fragment): LACY_ECOLI - Experimental evidence at protein level: Swiss-Prot protein existence level 1. Responsible for transport of beta-galactosides into the cell, with the concomitant import of a proton (symport system). Can transport lactose, melibiose, lactulose or the analog methyl-1-thio-beta,D- galactopyranoside (TMG), but not sucrose or fructose (PubMed:1848449, PubMed:18177889, PubMed:22106930). The substrate specificity is directed toward the galactopyranosyl moiety of the substrate (PubMed:22106930). From Escherichia coli (strain K12).
    248..382     -  polyA_signal   SV40 poly(A) signal: SV40 polyadenylation signal
    445..480     +  misc_feature   MCS (fragment): pUC18/19 multiple cloning site
    517..533     -  protein_bind   lac operator: The lac repressor binds to the lac operator to inhibit transcription in E. coli. This inhibition can be relieved by adding lactose or isopropyl-β-D-thiogalactopyranoside (IPTG). lac repressor encoded by lacI
    541..571     -  promoter       lac promoter: promoter for the E. coli lac operon
    586..607     -  protein_bind   CAP binding site: CAP binding activates transcription in the presence of cAMP. E. coli catabolite activator protein
    620..712     -  CDS            lacI (fragment): lac repressor; lacI; The lac repressor binds to the lac operator to inhibit transcription in E. coli. This inhibition can be relieved by adding lactose or isopropyl-β-D-thiogalactopyranoside (IPTG).
    895..1483    -  rep_origin     ori: high-copy-number ColE1/pMB1/pBR322/pUC origin of replication
   1654..2514    -  CDS            AmpR: β-lactamase; bla; confers resistance to ampicillin, carbenicillin, and related antibiotics
   2515..2619    -  promoter       AmpR promoter: bla
   2714..2749    +  CDS            rop (fragment): Rop protein, which maintains plasmids at low copy number; rop
   2851..2950    +  misc_feature   bom (fragment): basis of mobility region from pBR322
   2956..3113    -  CDS            lacZα (fragment): LacZα fragment of β-galactosidase; lacZ fragment
   3117..3137    -  misc_feature   MCS (fragment): pUC18/19 multiple cloning site
   3136..3439    +  enhancer       CMV enhancer: human cytomegalovirus immediate early enhancer
   3440..3643    +  promoter       CMV promoter: human cytomegalovirus (CMV) immediate early promoter
   3781..3877    +  intron         SV40 intron: modified SV40 intron with splice donor and acceptor sites
   3982..6186    +  CDS            VP1 (sequence partly withheld): CAPSD_AAV2S - Experimental evidence at protein level: Swiss-Prot protein existence level 1. Capsid protein self-assembles to form an icosahedral capsid with a T=1 symmetry, about 22 nm in diameter, and consisting of 60 copies of three size variants of the capsid protein VP1, VP2 and VP3 which differ in their N-terminus. The capsid encapsulates the genomic ssDNA. Binds to host cell heparan sulfate and uses host ITGA5-ITGB1 as coreceptor on the cell surface to provide virion attachment to target cell. This attachment induces virion internalization predominantly through clathrin-dependent endocyt
>Addgene plasmid #198014 | pCMV-AAV2cap | addgene full sequence | sequence record 390030 | Addgene NGS Result
AGGAAATCCATTATGTACTATTTAAAAAACACAAACTTTTGGATGTTCGGTTTATTCTTTTTCTTTTACT
TTTTTATCATGGGAGCCTACTTCCCGTTTTTCCCGATTTGGCTACATGACATCAACCATATCAGCAAAAG
TGATACGGGTATTATTTTTGCCGCTATTTCTCTGTTCTCGCTATTATTCCAACCGCTGTTTGGTCTGCTT
TCTGACAAACTCGGCCTCGACTCTAGGCGGCCGCGGGGATCCAGACATGATAAGATACATTGATGAGTTT
GGACAAACCACAACTAGAATGCAGTGAAAAAAATGCTTTATTTGTGAAATTTGTGATGCTATTGCTTTAT
TTGTAACCATTATAAGCTGCAATAAACAAGTTAACAACAACAATTGCATTCATTTTATGTTTCAGGTTCA
GGGGGAGGTGTGGGAGGTTTTTTCGGATCCTCTAGAGTCGACCTGCAGGCATGCAAGCTTGGCGTAATCA
TGGTCATAGCTGTTTCCTGTGTGAAATTGTTATCCGCTCACAATTCCACACAACATACGAGCCGGAAGCA
TAAAGTGTAAAGCCTGGGGTGCCTAATGAGTGAGCTAACTCACATTAATTGCGTTGCGCTCACTGCCCGC
TTTCCAGTCGGGAAACCTGTCGTGCCAGCTGCATTAATGAATCGGCCAACGCGCGGGGAGAGGCGGTTTG
CGTATTGGGCGCTCTTCCGCTTCCTCGCTCACTGACTCGCTGCGCTCGGTCGTTCGGCTGCGGCGAGCGG
TATCAGCTCACTCAAAGGCGGTAATACGGTTATCCACAGAATCAGGGGATAACGCAGGAAAGAACATGTG
AGCAAAAGGCCAGCAAAAGGCCAGGAACCGTAAAAAGGCCGCGTTGCTGGCGTTTTTCCATAGGCTCCGC
CCCCCTGACGAGCATCACAAAAATCGACGCTCAAGTCAGAGGTGGCGAAACCCGACAGGACTATAAAGAT
ACCAGGCGTTTCCCCCTGGAAGCTCCCTCGTGCGCTCTCCTGTTCCGACCCTGCCGCTTACCGGATACCT
GTCCGCCTTTCTCCCTTCGGGAAGCGTGGCGCTTTCTCATAGCTCACGCTGTAGGTATCTCAGTTCGGTG
TAGGTCGTTCGCTCCAAGCTGGGCTGTGTGCACGAACCCCCCGTTCAGCCCGACCGCTGCGCCTTATCCG
GTAACTATCGTCTTGAGTCCAACCCGGTAAGACACGACTTATCGCCACTGGCAGCAGCCACTGGTAACAG
GATTAGCAGAGCGAGGTATGTAGGCGGTGCTACAGAGTTCTTGAAGTGGTGGCCTAACTACGGCTACACT
AGAAGAACAGTATTTGGTATCTGCGCTCTGCTGAAGCCAGTTACCTTCGGAAAAAGAGTTGGTAGCTCTT
GATCCGGCAAACAAACCACCGCTGGTAGCGGTGGTTTTTTTGTTTGCAAGCAGCAGATTACGCGCAGAAA
AAAAGGATCTCAAGAAGATCCTTTGATCTTTTCTACGGGGTCTGACGCTCAGTGGAACGAAAACTCACGT
TAAGGGATTTTGGTCATGAGATTATCAAAAAGGATCTTCACCTAGATCCTTTTAAATTAAAAATGAAGTT
TTAAATCAATCTAAAGTATATATGAGTAAACTTGGTCTGACAGTTACCAATGCTTAATCAGTGAGGCACC
TATCTCAGCGATCTGTCTATTTCGTTCATCCATAGTTGCCTGACTCCCCGTCGTGTAGATAACTACGATA
CGGGAGGGCTTACCATCTGGCCCCAGTGCTGCAATGATACCGCGAGACCCACGCTCACCGGCTCCAGATT
TATCAGCAATAAACCAGCCAGCCGGAAGGGCCGAGCGCAGAAGTGGTCCTGCAACTTTATCCGCCTCCAT
CCAGTCTATTAATTGTTGCCGGGAAGCTAGAGTAAGTAGTTCGCCAGTTAATAGTTTGCGCAACGTTGTT
GCCATTGCTACAGGCATCGTGGTGTCACGCTCGTCGTTTGGTATGGCTTCATTCAGCTCCGGTTCCCAAC
GATCAAGGCGAGTTACATGATCCCCCATGTTGTGCAAAAAAGCGGTTAGCTCCTTCGGTCCTCCGATCGT
TGTCAGAAGTAAGTTGGCCGCAGTGTTATCACTCATGGTTATGGCAGCACTGCATAATTCTCTTACTGTC
ATGCCATCCGTAAGATGCTTTTCTGTGACTGGTGAGTACTCAACCAAGTCATTCTGAGAATAGTGTATGC
GGCGACCGAGTTGCTCTTGCCCGGCGTCAATACGGGATAATACCGCGCCACATAGCAGAACTTTAAAAGT
GCTCATCATTGGAAAACGTTCTTCGGGGCGAAAACTCTCAAGGATCTTACCGCTGTTGAGATCCAGTTCG
ATGTAACCCACTCGTGCACCCAACTGATCTTCAGCATCTTTTACTTTCACCAGCGTTTCTGGGTGAGCAA
AAACAGGAAGGCAAAATGCCGCAAAAAAGGGAATAAGGGCGACACGGAAATGTTGAATACTCATACTCTT
CCTTTTTCAATATTATTGAAGCATTTATCAGGGTTATTGTCTCATGAGCGGATACATATTTGAATGTATT
TAGAAAAATAAACAAATAGGGGTTCCGCGCACATTTCCCCGAAAAGTGCCACCTGACGTCTAAGAAACCA
TTATTATCATGACATTAACCTATAAAAATAGGCGTATCACGAGGCCCTTTCGTCTCGCGCGTTTCGGTGA
TGACGGTGAAAACCTCTGACACATGCAGCTCCCGGAGACGGTCACAGCTTGTCTGTAAGCGGATGCCGGG
AGCAGACAAGCCCGTCAGGGCGCGTCAGCGGGTGTTGGCGGGTGTCGGGGCTGGCTTAACTATGCGGCAT
CAGAGCAGATTGTACTGAGAGTGCACCATATGCGGTGTGAAATACCGCACAGATGCGTAAGGAGAAAATA
CCGCATCAGGCGCCATTCGCCATTCAGGCTGCGCAACTGTTGGGAAGGGCGATCGGTGCGGGCCTCTTCG
CTATTACGCCAGCTGGCGAAAGGGGGATGTGCTGCAAGGCGATTAAGTTGGGTAACGCCAGGGTTTTCCC
AGTCACGACGTTGTAAAACGACGGCCAGTGAATTCGAGCTTGCATGCCTGCAGGTCGTTACATAACTTAC
GGTAAATGGCCCGCCTGGCTGACCGCCCAACGACCCCCGCCCATTGACGTCAATAATGACGTATGTTCCC
ATAGTAACGCCAATAGGGACTTTCCATTGACGTCAATGGGTGGAGTATTTACGGTAAACTGCCCACTTGG
CAGTACATCAAGTGTATCATATGCCAAGTACGCCCCCTATTGACGTCAATGACGGTAAATGGCCCGCCTG
GCATTATGCCCAGTACATGACCTTATGGGACTTTCCTACTTGGCAGTACATCTACGTATTAGTCATCGCT
ATTACCATGGTGATGCGGTTTTGGCAGTACATCAATGGGCGTGGATAGCGGTTTGACTCACGGGGATTTC
CAAGTCTCCACCCCATTGACGTCAATGGGAGTTTGTTTTGGCACCAAAATCAACGGGACTTTCCAAAATG
TCGTAACAACTCCGCCCCATTGACGCAAATGGGCGGTAGGCGTGTACGGTGGGAGGTCTATATAAGCAGA
GCTCGTTTAGTGAACCGTCAGATCGCCTGGAGACGCCATCCACGCTGTTTTGACCTCCATAGAAGACACC
GGGACCGATCCAGCCTCCGGACTCTAGAGGATCCGGTACTCGAGGAACTGAAAAACCAGAAAGTTAACTG
GTAAGTTTAGTCTTTTTGTCTTTTATTTCAGGTCCCGGATCCGGTGGTGGTGCAAATCAAAGAACTGCTC
CTCAGTGGATGTTGCCTTTACTTCTAGGCCTGTACGGAAGTGTTACTTCTGCTCTAAAAGCTGCGGAATT
GTACCCGCGGCCGCAATTCCCGGGGATCGAAAGAGCCTGCTAAAGCAAAAAAGAAGTCACCATGGCTGCC
GATGGTTATCTTCCAGATTGGCTCGAGGACACTCTCTCTGAAGGAATAAGACAGTGGTGGAAGCTCAAAC
CTGGCCCACCACCACCAAAGCCCGCAGAGCGGCATAAGGACGACAGCAGGGGTCTTGTGCTTCCTGGGTA
CAAGTACCTCGGACCCTTCAACGGACTCGACAAGGGAGAGCCGGTCAACGAGGCAGACGCCGCGGCCCTC
GAGCACGACAAAGCCTACGACCGGCAGCTCGACAGCGGAGACAACCCGTACCTCAAGTACAACCACGCCG
ACGCGGAGTTTCAGGAGCGCCTTAAAGAAGATACGTCTTTTGGGGGCAACCTCGGACGAGCAGTCTTCCA
GGCGAAAAAGAGGGTTCTTGAACCTCTGGGCCTGGTTGAGGAACCTGTTAAGACGGCTCCGGGAAAAAAG
AGGCCGGTAGAGCACTCTCCTGTGGAGCCAGACTCCTCCTCGGGAACCGGAAAGGCGGGCCAGCAGCCTG
CAAGAAAAAGATTGAATTTTGGTCAGACTG
[609 nt withheld, positions 4511-5119]
TGAACAACGGGAGTCAGGCAGTAGGACGCTCTTCATTTTACTGCCTGGAGTACTTTCCTTCTCAGATGCT
GCGTACCGGAAACAACTTTACCTTCAGCTACACTTTTGAGGACGTTCCTTTCCACAGCAGCTACGCTCAC
AGCCAGAGTCTGGACCGTCTCATGAATCCTCTCATCGACCAGTACCTGTATTACTTGAGCAGAACAAACA
CTCCAAGTGGAACCACCACGCAGTCAAGGCTTCAGTTTTCTCAGGCCGGAGCGAGTGACATTCGGGACCA
GTCTAGGAACTGGCTTCCTGGACCCTGTTACCGCCAGCAGCGAGTATCAAAGACATCTGCGGATAACAAC
AACAGTGAATACTCGTGGACTGGAGCTACCAAGTACCACCTCAATGGCAGAGACTCTCTGGTGAATCCGG
GCCCGGCCATGGCAAGCCACAAGGACGATGAAGAAAAGTTTTTTCCTCAGAGCGGGGTTCTCATCTTTGG
GAAGCAAGGCTCAGAGAAAACAAATGTGGACATTGAAAAGGTCATGATTACAGACGAAGAGGAAATCAGG
ACAACCAATCCCGTGGCTACGGAGCAGTATGGTTCTGTATCTACCAACCTCCAGAGAGGCAACAGACAAG
CAGCTACCGCAGATGTCAACACACAAGGCGTTCTTCCAGGCATGGTCTGGCAGGACAGAGATGTGTACCT
TCAGGGGCCCATCTGGGCAAAGATTCCACACACGGACGGACATTTTCACCCCTCTCCCCTCATGGGTGGA
TTCGGACTTAAACACCCTCCTCCACAGATTCTCATCAAGAACACCCCGGTACCTGCGAATCCTTCGACCA
CCTTCAGTGCGGCAAAGTTTGCTTCCTTCATCACACAGTACTCCACGGGACAGGTCAGCGTGGAGATCGA
GTGGGAGCTGCAGAAGGAAAACAGCAAACGCTGGAATCCCGAAATTCAGTACACTTCCAACTACAACAAG
TCTGTTAATGTGGACTTTACTGTGGACACTAATGGCGTGTATTCAGAGCCTCGCCCCATTGGCACCAGAT
ACCTGACTCGTAATCTGTAATAATAACCGGGCAGGCCATGTCTGCCCGTATTTCGCGTA
